Addgene plasmid #31908: pBAD/HisD-LSSmKate1
Depositing lab: Vladislav Verkhusha. Depositing organization: Albert Einstein College of Medicine. Publication: Monomeric red fluorescent proteins with a large Stokes shift. Piatkevich KD, Hulit J, Subach OM, Wu B, Abdulla A, Segall JE, Verkhusha VV. Proc Natl Acad Sci U S A. 2010 Mar 23;107(12):5369-74. Epub 2010 Mar 8. 10.1073/pnas.0914365107 PubMed 20212155.
Backbone
  Vector backbone: pBAD/His-B
  Backbone manufacturer: Invitrogen
  Backbone size w/o insert (bp): 3999
  Modifications to backbone: Several amino acids between His-tag and LSSmKate1 were removed.
  Vector type: Bacterial Expression
Growth in bacteria
  Bacterial resistance: Ampicillin, 100 μg/mL
  Growth temperature: 37°C
  Growth strain: DH5alpha
  Copy number: Low Copy
Gene/Insert
  Gene/Insert name: LSSmKate1
  Insert size (bp): 708
  Mutation: K69Y/P131T/S148G/M167E/T183S/M196V compared to mKate but numbering is relative to EGFP
  Tag / fusion protein: HIS (N terminal on backbone)
  Cloning method: Restriction Enzyme; 5′ cloning site BglII (not destroyed); 3′ cloning site EcoRI (not destroyed)
  Sequencing primers: 5′ pBAD-fwd; 3′ pBAD-rev
Terms and licenses: Academic/Nonprofit Terms; Industry Terms: Not Available to Industry
How to cite: pBAD/HisD-LSSmKate1 was a gift from Vladislav Verkhusha (Addgene plasmid # 31908 ; http://n2t.net/addgene:31908 ; RRID:Addgene_31908)
