[The description below was written by a language model from this plasmid's Addgene catalogue record and pLannotate feature annotations shown in this document.]
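Description:
pBAD/HisD-LSSmKate1 is a bacterial expression plasmid of about 4.7 kb built on the Invitrogen pBAD/His-B backbone, designed for arabinose-regulated production of the red fluorescent protein LSSmKate1 in E. coli. It replicates from a ColE1/pBR322-type origin, with the pBR322 bom region and only a fragment of the rop gene annotated nearby. The catalogue lists it as low copy, whereas the automated annotation labels the origin generically as high copy. Selection is by ampicillin through the β-lactamase gene driven by its own promoter.

The expression cassette consists of the araBAD promoter followed by an N-terminal 6xHis tag and the LSSmKate1 coding sequence, which was inserted between BglII and EcoRI sites that both remain intact. The depositor notes that several amino acids normally lying between the His tag and the insert in the parental vector were removed, giving a shorter linker. Downstream, the rrnB region (a 5S rRNA segment plus the T1 and T2 terminators) ends transcription. The araC gene, encoded on the opposite strand, supplies the regulator that keeps the promoter repressed without L-arabinose and activates it when the sugar is added, giving tight, titratable induction.

LSSmKate1 is a monomeric, constitutively fluorescent large-Stokes-shift protein derived from mKate, which originates from Entacmaea quadricolor. It carries the substitutions K69Y, P131T, S148G, M167E, T183S and M196V, numbered relative to EGFP, and is annotated as having very low acid sensitivity. The construct is suited to inducible overexpression and His-tag affinity purification of the protein for characterisation. It can also serve as a source of the coding sequence for subcloning.
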