Features (pLannotate 1.2.2; 12 found; start..end, strand, type, name):
      1..285     +  promoter       araBAD promoter: araBAD; promoter of the L-arabinose operon of E. coli; the araC regulatory gene is transcribed in the opposite direction (Guzman et al., 1995)
    328..345     +  CDS            6xHis: 6xHis affinity tag
    355..1053    +  CDS            LSS-mKate1: LSS-mKate1 is a basic (constitutively fluorescent) long stokes shift fluorescent protein published in 2010, derived from Entacmaea quadricolor. It has very low acid sensitivity.
   1153..1268    +  ncRNA          5S rRNA: Accession: RF00001 - 5S ribosomal RNA
   1272..1358    +  terminator     rrnB T1 terminator: Escherichia coli rrnB; transcription terminator T1 from the E. coli rrnB gene
   1450..1477    +  terminator     rrnB T2 terminator: transcription terminator T2 from the E. coli rrnB gene
   1496..1587    +  promoter       AmpR promoter: bla
   1588..2448    +  CDS            AmpR: β-lactamase; bla; confers resistance to ampicillin, carbenicillin, and related antibiotics
   2619..3207    +  rep_origin     ori: high-copy-number ColE1/pMB1/pBR322/pUC origin of replication
   3393..3533    -  misc_feature   bom: basis of mobility region from pBR322
   3635..3675    -  CDS            rop (fragment): Rop protein, which maintains plasmids at low copy number; rop
   3797..4675    -  CDS            araC: L-arabinose regulatory protein; araC
>Addgene plasmid #31908 | pBAD/HisD-LSSmKate1 | depositor full sequence | sequence record 36074 | pBAD/HisD-LSSmKate1 sequence 4701 bps
AAGAAACCAATTGTCCATATTGCATCAGACATTGCCGTCACTGCGTCTTTTACTGGCTCTTCTCGCTAAC
CAAACCGGTAACCCCGCTTATTAAAAGCATTCTGTAACAAAGCGGGACCAAAGCCATGACAAAAACGCGT
AACAAAAGTGTCTATAATCACGGCAGAAAAGTCCACATTGATTATTTGCACGGCGTCACACTTTGCTATG
CCATAGCATTTTTATCCATAAGATTAGCGGATCCTACCTGACGCTTTTTATCGCAACTCTCTACTGTTTC
TCCATACCCGTTTTTTGGGCTAACAGGAGGAATTAACCATGGGGAGCCACCATCACCATCACCATGGCAG
ATCTATGAGCGAGCTGATTAAGGAGAACATGCACATGAAGCTGTACATGGAAGGCACCGTGAACAACCAC
CACTTCAAGTGCACATCCGAGGGCGAAGGCAAGCCCTACGAGGGCACCCAGACCATGAGAATCAAGGTGG
TCGAGGGCGGCCCTCTACCCTTCGCCTTCGACATCTTGGCTACCAGCTTCATGTACGGCAGCTACACCTT
CATCAACCACACCCAGGGCATCCCCGACTTCTTTAAGCAGTCCTTCCCTGAGGGCTTCACATGGGAGAGA
GTCACCACATACGAAGACGGGGGCGTGCTGACCGCTACCCAGGACACCAGCCTCCAGGACGGTTGCCTCA
TCTACAACGTCAAGATCAGAGGGGTGAACTTCACATCCAACGGCCCTGTGATGCAGAAGAAAACACTCGG
CTGGGAGGCCGGGACCGAGATGCTGTACCCCGCTGACGGCGGCCTGGAAGGCAGAAGCGACGAGGCCCTG
AAGCTCGTGGGCGGGGGCCACCTGATCTGCAACTTGAAGAGCACATACAGATCCAAGAAACCCGCTAAGA
ATCTCAAGGTGCCCGGCGTCTACTATGTGGACCGAAGACTGGAAAGAATCAAGGAGGCCGACAAAGAGAC
TTACGTCGAGCAGCACGAGGTGGCTGTGGCCAGATACTGCGACCTCCCTAGCAAACTGGGGCACAAGCTT
AATTAAGAATTCGAAGCTTGGCTGTTTTGGCGGATGAGAGAAGATTTTCAGCCTGATACAGATTAAATCA
GAACGCAGAAGCGGTCTGATAAAACAGAATTTGCCTGGCGGCAGTAGCGCGGTGGTCCCACCTGACCCCA
TGCCGAACTCAGAAGTGAAACGCCGTAGCGCCGATGGTAGTGTGGGGTCTCCCCATGCGAGAGTAGGGAA
CTGCCAGGCATCAAATAAAACGAAAGGCTCAGTCGAAAGACTGGGCCTTTCGTTTTATCTGTTGTTTGTC
GGTGAACGCTCTCCTGAGTAGGACAAATCCGCCGGGAGCGGATTTGAACGTTGCGAAGCAACGGCCCGGA
GGGTGGCGGGCAGGACGCCCGCCATAAACTGCCAGGCATCAAATTAAGCAGAAGGCCATCCTGACGGATG
GCCTTTTTGCGTTTCTACAAACTCTTTTGTTTATTTTTCTAAATACATTCAAATATGTATCCGCTCATGA
GACAATAACCCTGATAAATGCTTCAATAATATTGAAAAAGGAAGAGTATGAGTATTCAACATTTCCGTGT
CGCCCTTATTCCCTTTTTTGCGGCATTTTGCCTTCCTGTTTTTGCTCACCCAGAAACGCTGGTGAAAGTA
AAAGATGCTGAAGATCAGTTGGGTGCACGAGTGGGTTACATCGAACTGGATCTCAACAGCGGTAAGATCC
TTGAGAGTTTTCGCCCCGAAGAACGTTTTCCAATGATGAGCACTTTTAAAGTTCTGCTATGTGGCGCGGT
ATTATCCCGTGTTGACGCCGGGCAAGAGCAACTCGGTCGCCGCATACACTATTCTCAGAATGACTTGGTT
GAGTACTCACCAGTCACAGAAAAGCATCTTACGGATGGCATGACAGTAAGAGAATTATGCAGTGCTGCCA
TAACCATGAGTGATAACACTGCGGCCAACTTACTTCTGACAACGATCGGAGGACCGAAGGAGCTAACCGC
TTTTTTGCACAACATGGGGGATCATGTAACTCGCCTTGATCGTTGGGAACCGGAGCTGAATGAAGCCATA
CCAAACGACGAGCGTGACACCACGATGCCTGTAGCAATGGCAACAACGTTGCGCAAACTATTAACTGGCG
AACTACTTACTCTAGCTTCCCGGCAACAATTAATAGACTGGATGGAGGCGGATAAAGTTGCAGGACCACT
TCTGCGCTCGGCCCTTCCGGCTGGCTGGTTTATTGCTGATAAATCTGGAGCCGGTGAGCGTGGGTCTCGC
GGTATCATTGCAGCACTGGGGCCAGATGGTAAGCCCTCCCGTATCGTAGTTATCTACACGACGGGGAGTC
AGGCAACTATGGATGAACGAAATAGACAGATCGCTGAGATAGGTGCCTCACTGATTAAGCATTGGTAACT
GTCAGACCAAGTTTACTCATATATACTTTAGATTGATTTAAAACTTCATTTTTAATTTAAAAGGATCTAG
GTGAAGATCCTTTTTGATAATCTCATGACCAAAATCCCTTAACGTGAGTTTTCGTTCCACTGAGCGTCAG
ACCCCGTAGAAAAGATCAAAGGATCTTCTTGAGATCCTTTTTTTCTGCGCGTAATCTGCTGCTTGCAAAC
AAAAAAACCACCGCTACCAGCGGTGGTTTGTTTGCCGGATCAAGAGCTACCAACTCTTTTTCCGAAGGTA
ACTGGCTTCAGCAGAGCGCAGATACCAAATACTGTCCTTCTAGTGTAGCCGTAGTTAGGCCACCACTTCA
AGAACTCTGTAGCACCGCCTACATACCTCGCTCTGCTAATCCTGTTACCAGTGGCTGCTGCCAGTGGCGA
TAAGTCGTGTCTTACCGGGTTGGACTCAAGACGATAGTTACCGGATAAGGCGCAGCGGTCGGGCTGAACG
GGGGGTTCGTGCACACAGCCCAGCTTGGAGCGAACGACCTACACCGAACTGAGATACCTACAGCGTGAGC
TATGAGAAAGCGCCACGCTTCCCGAAGGGAGAAAGGCGGACAGGTATCCGGTAAGCGGCAGGGTCGGAAC
AGGAGAGCGCACGAGGGAGCTTCCAGGGGGAAACGCCTGGTATCTTTATAGTCCTGTCGGGTTTCGCCAC
CTCTGACTTGAGCGTCGATTTTTGTGATGCTCGTCAGGGGGGCGGAGCCTATGGAAAAACGCCAGCAACG
CGGCCTTTTTACGGTTCCTGGCCTTTTGCTGGCCTTTTGCTCACATGTTCTTTCCTGCGTTATCCCCTGA
TTCTGTGGATAACCGTATTACCGCCTTTGAGTGAGCTGATACCGCTCGCCGCAGCCGAACGACCGAGCGC
AGCGAGTCAGTGAGCGAGGAAGCGGAAGAGCGCCTGATGCGGTATTTTCTCCTTACGCATCTGTGCGGTA
TTTCACACCGCATATGGTGCACTCTCAGTACAATCTGCTCTGATGCCGCATAGTTAAGCCAGTATACACT
CCGCTATCGCTACGTGACTGGGTCATGGCTGCGCCCCGACACCCGCCAACACCCGCTGACGCGCCCTGAC
GGGCTTGTCTGCTCCCGGCATCCGCTTACAGACAAGCTGTGACCGTCTCCGGGAGCTGCATGTGTCAGAG
GTTTTCACCGTCATCACCGAAACGCGCGAGGCAGCAGATCAATTCGCGCGCGAAGGCGAAGCGGCATGCA
TAATGTGCCTGTCAAATGGACGAAGCAGGGATTCTGCAAACCCTATGCTACTCCGTCAAGCCGTCAATTG
TCTGATTCGTTACCAATTATGACAACTTGACGGCTACATCATTCACTTTTTCTTCACAACCGGCACGGAA
CTCGCTCGGGCTGGCCCCGGTGCATTTTTTAAATACCCGCGAGAAATAGAGTTGATCGTCAAAACCAACA
TTGCGACCGACGGTGGCGATAGGCATCCGGGTGGTGCTCAAAAGCAGCTTCGCCTGGCTGATACGTTGGT
CCTCGCGCCAGCTTAAGACGCTAATCCCTAACTGCTGGCGGAAAAGATGTGACAGACGCGACGGCGACAA
GCAAACATGCTGTGCGACGCTGGCGATATCAAAATTGCTGTCTGCCAGGTGATCGCTGATGTACTGACAA
GCCTCGCGTACCCGATTATCCATCGGTGGATGGAGCGACTCGTTAATCGCTTCCATGCGCCGCAGTAACA
ATTGCTCAAGCAGATTTATCGCCAGCAGCTCCGAATAGCGCCCTTCCCCTTGCCCGGCGTTAATGATTTG
CCCAAACAGGTCGCTGAAATGCGGCTGGTGCGCTTCATCCGGGCGAAAGAACCCCGTATTGGCAAATATT
GACGGCCAGTTAAGCCATTCATGCCAGTAGGCGCGCGGACGAAAGTAAACCCACTGGTGATACCATTCGC
GAGCCTCCGGATGACGACCGTAGTGATGAATCTCTCCTGGCGGGAACAGCAAAATATCACCCGGTCGGCA
AACAAATTCTCGTCCCTGATTTTTCACCACCCCCTGACCGCGAATGGTGAGATTGAGAATATAACCTTTC
ATTCCCAGCGGTCGGTCGATAAAAAAATCGAGATAACCGTTGGCCTCAATCGGCGTTAAACCCGCCACCA
GATGGGCATTAAACGAGTATCCCGGCAGCAGGGGATCATTTTGCGCTTCAGCCATACTTTTCATACTCCC
GCCATTCAGAG
