>Addgene plasmid #31908 | pBAD/HisD-LSSmKate1 | addgene partial sequence | sequence record 37303 | pBAD-fwd
TCGCAACTCTCTACTGTTTCTCCATACCCGTTTTTTGGGCTAACAGGAGGAATTAACCATGGGGAGCCAC
CATCACCATCACCATGGCAGATCTATGAGCGAGCTGATTAAGGAGAACATGCACATGAAGCTGTACATGG
AAGGCACCGTGAACAACCACCACTTCAAGTGCACATCCGAGGGCGAAGGCAAGCCCTACGAGGGCACCCA
GACCATGAGAATCAAGGTGGTCGAGGGCGGCCCTCTACCCTTCGCCTTCGACATCTTGGCTACCAGCTTC
ATGTACGGCAGCTACACCTTCATCAACCACACCCAGGGCATCCCCGACTTCTTTAAGCAGTCCTTCCCTG
AGGGCTTCACATGGGAGAGAGTCACCACATACGAAGACGGGGGCGTGCTGACCGCTACCCAGGACACCAG
CCTCCAGGACGGTTGCCTCATCTACAACGTCAAGATCAGAGGGGTGAACTTCACATCCAACGGCCCTGTG
ATGCAGAAGAAAACACTCGGCTGGGAGGCCGGGACCGAGATGCTGTACCCCGCTGACGGCGGCCTGGAAG
GCAGAAGCGACGAGGCCCTGAAGCTCGTGGGCGGGGGCCACCTGATCTGCAACTTGAAGAGCACATACAG
ATCCAAGAAACCCGCTAAGAATCTCAAGGTGCCCGGCGTCTACTATGTGGACCGAAGACTGGAAAGAATC
AAGGAGGCCGACAAAGAGACCTACGTCGAGCAGCACGAGGTGGCTGTGGCCAGATACTGCGACCTCCCTA
GCAAACTGGGGCACAAGCTTAATTAAGAATTCGAAGCTTGGCTGTTTTGGTGGATGAGAGAAGATTTTCA
GCCTGATACAGATTAAATCAGAACGC
